>Addgene plasmid #84468 | pAAV-RAM-d2TTA::TRE-FLEX-tdTomato-WPREpA | depositor full sequence | sequence record 161238 | pAAV-RAM-d2TTA::TRE-FLEX-tdTomato-WPREpA sequence 9347 bps
G
[124 nt withheld, positions 2-125]
C
[91 nt withheld, positions 127-217]
A
[49 nt withheld, positions 219-267]
CCTTTGACGTTGGAGTCCACGTTCTTT
[37 nt withheld, positions 295-331]
ACCCTATCTCGGTCTATTCTTTTGATTTATAAGGGATTTTGCCGATTTCGGCCTATTGGTTAAAAAATGA
GCTGATTTAACAAAAATTTAACGCGAATTTTAACAAAATATTAACGTTTACAATTTCAGGTGGCACTTTT
CGGGGAAATGTGCGCGGAACCCCTATTTGTTTATTTTTCTAAATACATTCAAATATGTATCCGCTCATGA
GACAATAACCCTGATAAATGCTTCAATAATATTGAAAAAGGAAGAGTATGAGTATTCAACATTTCCGTGT
CGCCCTTATTCCCTTTTTTGCGGCATTTTGCCTTCCTGTTTTTGCTCACCCAGAAACGCTGGTGAAAGTA
AAAGATGCTGAAGATCAGTTGGGTGCACGAGTGGGTTACATCGAACTGGATCTCAACAGCGGTAAGATCC
TTGAGAGTTTTCGCCCCGAAGAACGTTTTCCAATGATGAGCACTTTTAAAGTTCTGCTATGTGGCGCGGT
ATTATCCCGTATTGACGCCGGGCAAGAGCAACTCGGTCGCCGCATACACTATTCTCAGAATGACTTGGTT
GAGTACTCACCAGTCACAGAAAAGCATCTTACGGATGGCATGACAGTAAGAGAATTATGCAGTGCTGCCA
TAACCATGAGTGATAACACTGCGGCCAACTTACTTCTGACAACGATCGGAGGACCGAAGGAGCTAACCGC
TTTTTTGCACAACATGGGGGATCATGTAACTCGCCTTGATCGTTGGGAACCGGAGCTGAATGAAGCCATA
CCAAACGACGAGCGTGACACCACGATGCCTGTAGCAATGGCAACAACGTTGCGCAAACTATTAACTGGCG
AACTACTTACTCTAGCTTCCCGGCAACAATTAATAGACTGGATGGAGGCGGATAAAGTTGCAGGACCACT
TCTGCGCTCGGCCCTTCCGGCTGGCTGGTTTATTGCTGATAAATCTGGAGCCGGTGAGCGTGGGTCTCGC
GGTATCATTGCAGCACTGGGGCCAGATGGTAAGCCCTCCCGTATCGTAGTTATCTACACGACGGGGAGTC
AGGCAACTATGGATGAACGAAATAGACAGATCGCTGAGATAGGTGCCTCACTGATTAAGCATTGGTAACT
GTCAGACCAAGTTTACTCATATATACTTTAGATTGATTTAAAACTTCATTTTTAATTTAAAAGGATCTAG
GTGAAGATCCTTTTTGATAATCTCATGACCAAAATCCCTTAACGTGAGTTTTCGTTCCACTGAGCGTCAG
ACCCCGTAGAAAAGATCAAAGGATCTTCTTGAGATCCTTTTTTTCTGCGCGTAATCTGCTGCTTGCAAAC
AAAAAAACCACCGCTACCAGCGGTGGTTTGTTTGCCGGATCAAGAGCTACCAACTCTTTTTCCGAAGGTA
ACTGGCTTCAGCAGAGCGCAGATACCAAATACTGTCCTTCTAGTGTAGCCGTAGTTAGGCCACCACTTCA
AGAACTCTGTAGCACCGCCTACATACCTCGCTCTGCTAATCCTGTTACCAGTGGCTGCTGCCAGTGGCGA
TAAGTCGTGTCTTACCGGGTTGGACTCAAGACGATAGTTACCGGATAAGGCGCAGCGGTCGGGCTGAACG
GGGGGTTCGTGCACACAGCCCAGCTTGGAGCGAACGACCTACACCGAACTGAGATACCTACAGCGTGAGC
ATTGAGAAAGCGCCACGCTTCCCGAAGGGAGAAAGGCGGACAGGTATCCGGTAAGCGGCAGGGTCGGAAC
AGGAGAGCGCACGAGGGAGCTTCCAGGGGGAAACGCCTGGTATCTTTATAGTCCTGTCGGGTTTCGCCAC
CTCTGACTTGAGCGTCGATTTTTGTGATGCTCGTCAGGGGGGCGGAGCCTATGGAAAAACGCCAGCAACG
CGGCCTTTTTACGGTTCCTGGCCTTTTGCTGGCCTTTTGCTCACATGTTCTTTCCTGCGTTATCCCCTGA
TTCTGTGGATAACCGTATTACCGCCTTTGAGTGAGCTGATACCGCTCGCCGCAGCCGAACGACCGAGCGC
AGCGAGTCAGTGAGCGAGGAAGCGGAAGAGCGCCTGATGCGGTATTTTCTCCTTACGCATCTGTGCGGTA
TTTCACACCGCAGACCAGCCGCGTAACCTGGCAAAATCGGTTACGGTTGAGTAATAAATGGATGCCCTGC
GTAAGCGGGTGTGGGCGGACAATAAAGTCTTAAACTGAACAAAATAGATCTAAACTATGACAATAAAGTC
TTAAACTAGACAGAATAGTTGTAAACTGAAATCAGTCCAGTTATGCTGTGAAAAAGCATACTGGACTTTT
GTTATGGCTAAAGCAAACTCTTCATTTTCTGAAGTGCAAATTGCCCGTCGTATTAAAGAGGGGCGTGGCC
AAGGGCATGGTAAAGACTATATTCGCGGCGTTGTGACAATTTACCGAACAACTCCGCGGCCGGGAAGCCG
ATCTCGGCTTGAACGAATTGTTAGGTGGCGGTACTTGGGTCGATATCAAAGTGCATCACTTCTTCCCGTA
TGCCCAACTTTGTATAGAGAGCCACTGCGGGATCGTCACCGTAATCTGCTTGCACGTAGATCACATAAGC
ACCAAGCGCGTTGGCCTCATGCTTGAGGAGATTGATGAGCGCGGTGGCAATGCCCTGCCTCCGGTGCTCG
CCGGAGACTGCGAGATCATAGATATAGATCTCACTACGCGGCTGCTCAAACCTGGGCAGAACGTAAGCCG
CGAGAGCGCCAACAACCGCTTCTTGGTCGAAGGCAGCAAGCGCGATGAATGTCTTACTACGGAGCAAGTT
CCCGAGGTAATCGGAGTCCGGCTGATGTTGGGAGTAGGTGGCTACGTCTCCGAACTCACGACCGAAAAGA
TCAAGAGCAGCCCGCATGGATTTGACTTGGTCAGGGCCGAGCCTACATGTGCGAATGATGCCCATACTTG
AGCCACCTAACTTTGTTTTAGGGCGACTGCCCTGCTGCGTAACATCGTTGCTGCTGCGTAACATCGTTGC
TGCTCCATAACATCAAACATCGACCCACGGCGTAACGCGCTTGCTGCTTGGATGCCCGAGGCATAGACTG
TACAAAAAAACAGTCATAACAAGCCATGAAAACCGCCACTGCGCCGTTACCACCGCTGCGTTCGGTCAAG
GTTCTGGACCAGTTGCGTGAGCGCATACGCTACTTGCATTACAGTTTACGAACCGAACAGGCTTATGTCA
ACTGGGTTCGTGCCTTCATCCGTTTCCACGGTGTGCGTCACCCGGCAACCTTGGGCAGCAGCGAAGTCGA
GGCATTTCTGTCCTGGCTGGCGAACGAGCGCAAGGTTTCGGTCTCCACGCATCGTCAGGCATTGGCGGCC
TTGCTGTTCTTCTACGGCAAGGTGCTGTGCACGGATCTGCCCTGGCTTCAGGAGATCGGAAGACCTCGGC
CGTCGCGGCGCTTGCCGGTGGTGCTGACCCCGGATGAAGTGGTTCGCATCCTCGGTTTTCTGGAAGGCGA
GCATCGTTTGTTCGCCCAGGACTCTAGCTATAGTTCTAGTGGTTGGCTACATTATTGAAGCATTTATCAG
GGTTATTGTCTCAGAGCATGCCTGCAGGCAGCTGCGCGCTCGCTCGCTCACTGAGGCCGCCCGGGCGTCG
GGCGACCTTTGGTCGCCCGGCCTCAGTGAGCGAGCGAGCGCGCAGAGAGGGAGTGGCCAACTCCATCACT
AGGGGTTCCTGCGGCCGCATCTCGAGTTTACTCCCTATCAGTGATAGAGAACGTATGTCGAGTTTACTCC
CTATCAGTGATAGAGAACGATGTCGAGTTTACTCCCTATCAGTGATAGAGAACGTATGTCGAGTTTACTC
CCTATCAGTGATAGAGAACGTATGTCGAGTTTACTCCCTATCAGTGATAGAGAACGTATGTCGAGTTTAT
CCCTATCAGTGATAGAGAACGTATGTCGAGTTTACTCCCTATCAGTGATAGAGAACGTATGTCGAGGTAG
GCGTGTACGGTGGGAGGCCTATATAAGCAGAGCTCGTTTAGTGAACCGTCAGATCGCCACCGGCTCTAGA
GTCGACTCCGGAATAACTTCGTATAGGATACTTTATACGAAGTTATGCAGAATGGTAGCTGGATTGTAGC
TGCTATTAGCAATATGAAACCTCTTAATAACTTCGTATAGCATACATTATACGAAGTTATGGCGCGCCGT
CGACTTACTTGTACAGCTCGTCCATGCCGTACAGGAACAGGTGGTGGCGGCCCTCGGAGCGCTCGTACTG
TTCCACGATGGTGTAGTCCTCGTTGTGGGAGGTGATGTCCAGCTTGGTGTCCACGTAGTAGTAGCCGGGC
AGTTGCACGGGCTTCTTGGCCATGTAGATGGTCTTGAACTCCACCAGGTAGTGGCCGCCGTCCTTCAGCT
TCAGGGCCTGGTGGATCTCGCCCTTCAGCACGCCGTCGCGGGGGTACAGGCGCTCGGTGGAGGCCTCCCA
GCCCATGGTCTTCTTCTGCATTACGGGGCCGTCGGGGGGGAAGTTGGTGCCGCGCATCTTCACCTTGTAG
ATCAGCGTGCCGTCCTGCAGGGAGGAGTCCTGGGTCACGGTCACCAGACCGCCGTCCTCGAAGTTCATCA
CGCGCTCCCACTTGAAGCCCTCGGGGAAGGACAGCTTCTTGTAATCGGGGATGTCGGCGGGGTGCTTCAC
GTACGCCTTGGAGCCGTACATGAACTGGGGGGACAGGATGTCCCAGGCGAAGGGCAGGGGGCCGCCCTTG
GTCACCTTCAGCTTGGCGGTCTGGGTGCCCTCGTAGGGGCGGCCCTCGCCCTCGCCCTCGATCTCGAACT
CGTGGCCGTTCATGGAGCCCTCCATGCGCACCTTGAAGCGCATGAACTCTTTGATGACGGCCATGTTGTT
GTCCTCGGAGGAGGCGGTGCCGGAGCTGCCGCTGCCGGTGCTGCCGGTGCCATGCCCCAGGAACAGGTGG
TGGCGGCCCTCGGAGCGCTCGTACTGTTCCACGATGGTGTAGTCCTCGTTGTGGGAGGTGATGTCCAGCT
TGGTGTCCACGTAGTAGTAGCCGGGCAGTTGCACGGGCTTCTTGGCCATGTAGATGGTCTTGAACTCCAC
CAGGTAGTGGCCGCCGTCCTTCAGCTTCAGGGCCTGGTGGATCTCGCCCTTCAGCACGCCGTCGCGGGGG
TACAGGCGCTCGGTGGAGGCCTCCCAGCCCATGGTCTTCTTCTGCATTACGGGGCCGTCGGGGGGGAAGT
TGGTGCCGCGCATCTTCACCTTGTAGATCAGCGTGCCGTCCTGCAGGGAGGAGTCCTGGGTCACGGTCAC
CAGACCGCCGTCCTCGAAGTTCATCACGCGCTCCCACTTGAAGCCCTCGGGGAAGGACAGCTTCTTGTAA
TCGGGGATGTCGGCGGGGTGCTTCACGTACGCCTTGGAGCCGTACATGAACTGGGGGGACAGGATGTCCC
AGGCGAAGGGCAGGGGGCCGCCCTTGGTCACCTTCAGCTTGGCGGTCTGGGTGCCCTCGTAGGGGCGGCC
CTCGCCCTCGCCCTCGATCTCGAACTCGTGGCCGTTCATGGAGCCCTCCATGCGCACCTTGAAGCGCATG
AACTCTTTGATGACCTCCTCGCCCTTGCTCACCATGGTGGCGCCGCTAGCATAACTTCGTATAAAGTATC
CTATACGAAGTTATTTGCCTTAACCCAGAAATTATCACTGTTATTCTTTAGAATGGTGCAAAGAATAACT
TCGTATAATGTATGCTATACGAAGTTATGGCGCCAGCGATCCACCGGATCTAGATAACTGATCCTTATCG
ATAATCAACCTCTGGATTACAAAATTTGTGAAAGATTGACTGGTATTCTTAACTATGTTGCTCCTTTTAC
GCTATGTGGATACGCTGCTTTAATGCCTTTGTATCATGCTATTGCTTCCCGTATGGCTTTCATTTTCTCC
TCCTTGTATAAATCCTGGTTGCTGTCTCTTTATGAGGAGTTGTGGCCCGTTGTCAGGCAACGTGGCGTGG
TGTGCACTGTGTTTGCTGACGCAACCCCCACTGGTTGGGGCATTGCCACCACCTGTCAGCTCCTTTCCGG
GACTTTCGCTTTCCCCCTCCCTATTGCCACGGCGGAACTCATCGCCGCCTGCCTTGCCCGCTGCTGGACA
GGGGCTCGGCTGTTGGGCACTGACAATTCCGTGGTGTTGTCGGGGAAGCTGACGTCCTTTCCATGGCTGC
TCGCCTGTGTTGCCACCTGGATTCTGCGCGGGACGTCCTTCTGCTACGTCCCTTCGGCCCTCAATCCAGC
GGACCTTCCTTCCCGCGGCCTGCTGCCGGCTCTGCGGCCTCTTCCGCGTCTTCGCCTTCGCCCTCAGACG
AGTCGGATCTCCCTTTGGGCCGCCTCCCCGCCTGATCGATACCGTCGACTAGAGCTCGCTGATCAGCCTC
GACTGTGCCTTCTAGTTGCCAGCCATCTGTTGTTTGCCCCTCCCCCGTGCCTTCCTTGACCCTGGAAGGT
GCCACTCCCACTGTCCTTTCCTAATAAAATGAGGAAATTGCATCGCATTGTCTGAGTAGGTGTCATTCTA
TTCTGGGGGGTGGGGTGGGGCAGGACAGCAAGGGGGAGGATTGGGAAGACAATAGCAGACTAGTACGTCT
CTCAAGGATAAGTAAGTAATATTAAGGTACGGGAGGTATTGGACAGGCCGCAATAAAATATCTTTATTTT
CATTACATCTGTGTGTTGGTTTTTTGTGTGAATCGATAGTACTAACATACGCTCTCCATCAAAACAAAAC
GAAACAAAACAAACTAGCAAAATAGGCTGTCCCCAGTGCAAGTGCAGGTGCCAGAACATTTCTCTGGCCT
AACTGGCCGACGCGTACCCTAGAAGTTTGTTCGTGACTCAGACTAGAAGTTTGTTCGTGACTCAGACTAG
AAGTTTGTTCGTGACTCAGACTAGAAGTTTGTTCGTGACTCAGAACTCATTCATAAAACGCTTGTTATAA
AAGCAGTGGCTGCGGCGCCTCGTACTCCAACCGCATCTGCAGCGAGCAACTGAGAAGCCAAGACTGAGCC
GGCGGCCGGATCCAGCTCATGAGCCATGGCTTCCCGCCGGAGGTGGAGGAGCAGGATGATGGCACGCTGC
CCATGTCTTGTGCCCAGGAGAGCGGGATGGACCGTCACCCTGCAGCCTGTGCTTCTGCTAGGATCAATGT
GGAATTCACCATGTCTAGACTGGACAAGAGCAAAGTCATAAACTCTGCTCTGGAATTACTCAATGAAGTC
GGTATCGAAGGCCTGACGACAAGGAAACTCGCTCAAAAGCTGGGAGTTGAGCAGCCTACCCTGTACTGGC
ACGTGAAGAACAAGCGGGCCCTGCTCGATGCCCTGGCAATCGAGATGCTGGACAGGCATCATACCCACTT
CTGCCCCCTGGAAGGCGAGTCATGGCAAGACTTTCTGCGGAACAACGCCAAGTCATTCCGCTGTGCTCTC
CTCTCACATCGCGACGGGGCTAAAGTGCATCTCGGCACCCGCCCAACAGAGAAACAGTACGAAACCCTGG
AAAATCAGCTCGCGTTCCTGTGTCAGCAAGGCTTCTCCCTGGAGAACGCACTGTACGCTCTGTCCGCCGT
GGGCCACTTTACACTGGGCTGCGTATTGGAGGATCAGGAGCATCAAGTAGCAAAAGAGGAAAGAGAGACA
CCTACCACCGATTCTATGCCCCCACTTCTGAGACAAGCAATTGAGCTGTTCGACCATCAGGGAGCCGAAC
CTGCCTTCCTTTTCGGCCTGGAACTAATCATATGTGGCCTGGAGAAACAGCTAAAGTGCGAAAGCGGCGG
GCCGGCCGACGCCCTTGACGATTTTGACTTAGACATGCTCCCAGCCGATGCCCTTGACGACTTTGACCTT
GATATGCTGCCTGCTGACGCTCTTGACGATTTTGACCTTGACATGCTCCCCGGGTAACTAAGTAAGCATC
GATACCGTCGACCTCGAGGGGGGGCCCGGTACCCAATTCGCCCTATAGTGAGTCGTATTACGCGCGCAGC
GGCCGACCATGGCCCAACTTGTTTATTGCAGCTTATAATGGTTACAAATAAAGCAATAGCATCACAAATT
TCACAAATAAAGCATTTTTTTCACTGCATTCTAGTTGTGGTTTGTCCAAACTCATCAATGTATCTTATCA
TGTCTGGATCTCCGGACCACGTGCGGACCGAGCGGCCGCAGGAACCCCTAGTGATGGAGTTGGCCACTCC
CTCTCTGCGCGCTCGCTCGCTCACTGAGGCCGGGCGACCAAAGGTCGCCCGACGCCCGGGCTTTGCCCGG
GCGGCCTCAGTGAGCGAGCGAGCGCGCAGCTGCCTGCAGGAAGCTGTAAGCTTGTCGAGAAGTACTAGAG
GATCATAATCAGCCATACCACATTTGTAGAGGTTTTACTTGCTTTAAAAAACCTCCCACACCTCCCCCTG
AACCTGAAACATAAAATGAATGCAATTGTTGTTGTTAACTTGTTTATTGCAGCTTATAATGGTTACAAAT
AAAGCAATAGCATCACAAATTTCACAAATAAAGCATTTTTTTCACTGCATTCTAGTTGTGGTTTGTCCAA
ACTCATCAATGTATCTTATCATGTCTGGATCTGATCACTGATATCGCCTAGGAGATCCGAACCAGATAAG
TGAAATCTAGTTCCAAACTATTTTGTCATTTTTAATTTTCGTATTAGCTTACGACGCTACACCCAGTTCC
CATCTATTTTGTCACTCTTCCCTAAATAATCCTTAAAAACTCCATTTCCACCCCTCCCAGTTCCCAACTA
TTTTGTCCGCCCACAGCGGGGCATTTTTCTTCCTGTTATGTTTTTAATCAAACATCCTGCCAACTCCATG
TGACAAACCGTCATCTTCGGCTACTTTTTCTCTGTCACAGAATGAAAATTTTTCTGTCATCTCTTCGTTA
TTAATGTTTGTAATTGACTGAATATCAACGCTTATTTGCAGCCTGAATGGCGAATG
Features (pLannotate 1.2.2; 35 found; start..end, strand, type, name):
      2..457     +  rep_origin     f1 ori (sequence partly withheld): f1 bacteriophage origin of replication; arrow indicates direction of (+) strand synthesis
    484..588     +  promoter       AmpR promoter: bla
    589..1449    +  CDS            AmpR: β-lactamase; bla; confers resistance to ampicillin, carbenicillin, and related antibiotics
   1620..2208    +  rep_origin     ori: high-copy-number ColE1/pMB1/pBR322/pUC origin of replication
   2394..2443    -  misc_feature   bom (fragment): basis of mobility region from pBR322
   2511..2735    -  mobile_element Tn7R: mini-Tn7 element (right end of the Tn7 transposon) Tn7
   2802..3335    -  CDS            GmR: gentamycin acetyltransferase; aacC1; confers resistance to gentamycin
   3524..3552    -  promoter       Pc promoter: intI1 (promoter lies within the coding sequence); class 1 integron promoter
   3530..3877    -  CDS            YPR2_ECOLX (fragment): Protein predicted: Swiss-Prot protein existence level 4. From Escherichia coli.
   3882..3914    -  promoter       AmpR promoter (fragment): bla
   3933..3960    +  repeat_region  AAV2 ITR (fragment): inverted terminal repeat of adeno-associated virus serotype 2 inverted
   3989..4016    +  repeat_region  AAV2 ITR (fragment): inverted terminal repeat of adeno-associated virus serotype 2 inverted
   4065..4379    +  promoter       tight TRE promoter: Tet-responsive promoter PTight, consisting of seven tet operator sequences followed by the minimal CMV promoter
   4404..4437    +  protein_bind   lox2272: Cre-mediated recombination occurs in the 8-bp core sequence (GGATACTT). lox2272 sites are compatible with each other, but incompatible with loxP or loxN sites (Lee and Saito, 1988). Cre recombinase
   4438..4487    -  intron         β-globin intron (fragment): internally truncated intron from human β-globin
   4488..4521    +  protein_bind   loxP: Cre-mediated recombination occurs in the 8-bp core sequence (GCATACAT). Cre recombinase
   4539..5966    -  CDS            tdTomato: tdTomato is a basic (constitutively fluorescent) orange fluorescent protein published in 2004, derived from Discosoma sp.. It is reported to be a somewhat slowly-maturing tandem dimer with low acid sensitivity.
   5982..6015    -  protein_bind   lox2272: Cre-mediated recombination occurs in the 8-bp core sequence (GGATACTT). lox2272 sites are compatible with each other, but incompatible with loxP or loxN sites (Lee and Saito, 1988). Cre recombinase
   6016..6065    -  intron         β-globin intron (fragment): internally truncated intron from human β-globin
   6066..6099    -  protein_bind   loxP: Cre-mediated recombination occurs in the 8-bp core sequence (GCATACAT). Cre recombinase
   6144..6732    +  misc_feature   WPRE: woodchuck hepatitis virus posttranscriptional regulatory element
   6774..6885    +  polyA_signal   bGH poly(A) signal: bovine growth hormone polyadenylation signal
   7033..7081    +  polyA_signal   poly(A) signal: synthetic polyadenylation signal
   7095..7186    +  misc_feature   pause site: RNA polymerase II transcriptional pause signal from the human α2 globin gene
   7423..7542    +  CDS            d2EYFP (fragment): EYFP destabilized by residues 422-461 of mouse ornithine decarboxylase, giving an in vivo half-life of ~2 hours mammalian codon-optimized
   7552..8249    +  CDS            rtTA3 (fragment): reverse tetracycline transactivator 3 activates expression from Tet-responsive promoters in the presence of doxycycline
   8179..8289    +  CDS            VP48: 3 tandem repeats of the minimal activation domain of herpes simplex virus VP16 (Cheng et al., 2013)
   8309..8344    +  misc_feature   MCS (fragment): pBluescript multiple cloning site
   8353..8371    -  promoter       T7 promoter: promoter for bacteriophage T7 RNA polymerase
   8397..8531    +  polyA_signal   SV40 poly(A) signal: SV40 polyadenylation signal
   8561..8701    +  repeat_region  AAV2 ITR: inverted terminal repeat of adeno-associated virus serotype 2 inverted
   8732..8815    +  CDS            large T antigen (fragment): large T antigen from SV40 (simian virus 40)
   8838..8972    +  polyA_signal   SV40 poly(A) signal: SV40 polyadenylation signal
   9001..9166    -  mobile_element Tn7L: mini-Tn7 element (left end of the Tn7 transposon) Tn7
   9329..9345    +  CDS            lacZα (fragment): LacZα fragment of β-galactosidase; lacZ fragment
