[The description below was written by a language model from this plasmid's Addgene catalogue record and pLannotate feature annotations shown in this document.]
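Description:
pAAV-RAM-d2TTA::TRE-FLEX-tdTomato-WPREpA (also labelled pAAV-CRAM-tdTomato) is a 9,347 bp AAV transfer plasmid built on a derivative of the AAV V032 backbone. It is propagated in E. coli at high copy through a ColE1/pUC-type origin with ampicillin selection, and it also carries an f1 origin. The backbone contains Tn7L and Tn7R ends flanking the AAV cassette along with a gentamicin resistance gene. These are features typical of a baculovirus-shuttle-type donor vector, although the record does not describe any use of them. AAV2 inverted terminal repeats bracket the payload for packaging into recombinant AAV. One ITR is annotated intact, while the other is detected only as short fragments.

The payload combines two modules of the Robust Activity Marking (RAM) system. In the first, a tight TRE promoter (tet operators plus a minimal CMV promoter) sits upstream of a FLEX switch. This switch consists of paired lox2272 and loxP sites surrounding tdTomato in the inverted orientation, followed by WPRE and a bGH polyadenylation signal. Cre recombinase must flip the coding sequence before TRE can drive the reporter. A synthetic poly(A) signal and a transcriptional pause site separate this unit from the second module.

The second module encodes a destabilised tetracycline transactivator (d2TTA). The automated annotation picks this up as a d2-type degradation fragment, a tet-transactivator-like coding region and VP16 activation repeats, ending in an SV40 poly(A) signal. The RAM activity-dependent promoter named in the title is not annotated in the feature table. Reporter expression should therefore require the transactivator, Cre and permissive doxycycline status, which allows labelling of active neuronal ensembles within Cre-defined cell types. tdTomato carries a T230I substitution that the depositor reports has no effect on function.
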