Addgene plasmid #84468: pAAV-RAM-d2TTA::TRE-FLEX-tdTomato-WPREpA
Purpose: pAAV-CRAM-tdTomato
Depositing lab: Yingxi Lin. Depositing organization: Massachusetts Institute of Technology. Publication: A robust activity marking system for exploring active neuronal ensembles. Sorensen AT, Cooper YA, Baratta MV, Weng FJ, Zhang Y, Ramamoorthi K, Fropf R, LaVerriere E, Xue J, Young A, Schneider C, Gotzsche CR, Hemberg M, Yin JC, Maier SF, Lin Y. Elife. 2016 Sep 23;5. pii: e13918. doi: 10.7554/eLife.13918. PubMed 27661450.
Backbone
  Vector backbone: Derived from AAV V032
  Backbone manufacturer: Rachael Neve
  Total vector size (bp): 9347
  Vector type: AAV
Growth in bacteria
  Bacterial resistance: Ampicillin, 100 μg/mL
  Growth temperature: 37°C
  Growth strain: NEB Stable
  Copy number: High Copy
Gene/Insert
  Gene/Insert name: tdTomato
  Insert size (bp): 1431
  Mutation: T230I (please see depositor comments below)
  Promoter: TRE
  Cloning method: Restriction Enzyme; 5′ cloning site Asc1 (not destroyed); 3′ cloning site Nhe1 (not destroyed)
  Sequencing primers: 5′ NA
Resource information
  A portion of this plasmid was derived from a plasmid made by: tdTomato; from plasmid pAAV-hSyn-iCre-dTomato (JT) provided by Dr. Jonathan Ting (MIT, now at Allen Institute)
Terms and licenses: Academic/Nonprofit Terms; Industry Terms: Not Available to Industry
Depositor comments: Please note that mutation T230I in TdTomato was found during Addgene's quality control. The depositor noted that this mutation does NOT affect plasmid function. For more info regarding the plasmid, see RAM manuscript on eLife's homepage: http://dx.doi.org/10.7554/eLife.13918
How to cite: pAAV-RAM-d2TTA::TRE-FLEX-tdTomato-WPREpA was a gift from Yingxi Lin (Addgene plasmid # 84468 ; http://n2t.net/addgene:84468 ; RRID:Addgene_84468)
