>Addgene plasmid #84468 | pAAV-RAM-d2TTA::TRE-FLEX-tdTomato-WPREpA | addgene partial sequence | sequence record 163823 | LNCX 5'-AGCTCGTTTAGTGAACCGTCAGATC-3'
GACTCCGGAATAACTTCGTATAGGATACTTTATACGAAGTTATGCAGAATGGTAGCTGGATTGTAGCTGC
TATTAGCAATATGAAACCTCTTAATAACTTCGTATAGCATACATTATACGAAGTTATGGCGCGCCGTCGA
CTTACTTGTACAGCTCGTCCATGCCGTACAGGAACAGGTGGTGGCGGCCCTCGGAGCGCTCGTACTGTTC
CACGATGGTGTAGTCCTCGTTGTGGGAGGTGATGTCCAGCTTGGTGTCCACGTAGTAGTAGCCGGGCAGT
TGCACGGGCTTCTTGGCCATGTAGATGGTCTTGAACTCCACCAGGTAGTGGCCGCCGTCCTTCAGCTTCA
GGGCCTGGTGGATCTCGCCCTTCAGCACGCCGTCGCGGGGGTACAGGCGCTCGGTGGAGGCCTCCCAGCC
CATGGTCTTCTTCTGCATTACGGGGCCGTCGGGGGGGAAGTTGGTGCCGCGCATCTTCACCTTGTAGATC
AGCGTGCCGTCCTGCAGGGAGGAGTCCTGGGTCACGGTCACCAGACCGCCGTCCTCGAAGTTCATCACGC
GCTCCCACTTGAAGCCCTCGGGGAAGGACAGCTTCTTGTAATCGGGGATGTCGGCGGGGTGCTTCACGTA
CGCCTTGGAGCCGTACATGAACTGGGGGGACAGGATGTCCCAGGCGAAGGGCAGGGGGCCGCCCTTGGTC
ACCTTCAGCTTGGCGGTCTGGGTGCCCTCGTAGGGGCGGCCCTCGCCCTCGCCCTCGATCTCGAACTCGT
GGCCGTTCATGGAGCCCTCCATGCGCACCTTGAAGCGCATGAACTCTTTGATGACGGCCATGTTGTTGTC
CTCGGAGGAGGCGGTGCCGGAGCTGCCGCTGCCGGTGCTGCCGATGCCATGCCCCAGGAACAGGTGGTGG
CGGCCCTCGGAGCGCTCGTACTGTTCCACGATGGTGTAGTCCTCGTTGTGGGAGGTGATGTCCAGC
