>Addgene plasmid #84468 | pAAV-RAM-d2TTA::TRE-FLEX-tdTomato-WPREpA | addgene partial sequence | sequence record 163824 | WPRE-R 5'-CATAGCGTAAAAGGAGCAACA-3'
ATCTTTCACAAATTTTGTAATCCAGAGGTTGATTATCGATAAGGATCAGTTATCTAGATCCGGTGGATCG
CTGGCGCCATAACTTCGTATAGCATACATTATACGAAGTTATTCTTTGCACCATTCTAAAGAATAACAGT
GATAATTTCTGGGTTAAGGCAAATAACTTCGTATAGGATACTTTATACGAAGTTATGCTAGCGGCGCCAC
CATGGTGAGCAAGGGCGAGGAGGTCATCAAAGAGTTCATGCGCTTCAAGGTGCGCATGGAGGGCTCCATG
AACGGCCACGAGTTCGAGATCGAGGGCGAGGGCGAGGGCCGCCCCTACGAGGGCACCCAGACCGCCAAGC
TGAAGGTGACCAAGGGCGGCCCCCTGCCCTTCGCCTGGGACATCCTGTCCCCCCAGTTCATGTACGGCTC
CAAGGCGTACGTGAAGCACCCCGCCGACATCCCCGATTACAAGAAGCTGTCCTTCCCCGAGGGCTTCAAG
TGGGAGCGCGTGATGAACTTCGAGGACGGCGGTCTGGTGACCGTGACCCAGGACTCCTCCCTGCAGGACG
GCACGCTGATCTACAAGGTGAAGATGCGCGGCACCAACTTCCCCCCCGACGGCCCCGTAATGCAGAAGAA
GACCATGGGCTGGGAGGCCTCCACCGAGCGCCTGTACCCCCGCGACGGCGTGCTGAAGGGCGAGATCCAC
CAGGCCCTGAAGCTGAAGGACGGCGGCCACTACCTGGTGGAGTTCAAGACCATCTACATGGCCAAGAAGC
CCGTGCAACTGCCCGGCTACTACTACGTGGACACCAAGCTGGACATCACCTCCCACAACGAGGACTACAC
CATCGTGGAACAGTACGAGCGCTCCGAGGGCCGCCACCACCTGTTCCTG
